Addgene plasmid #101874: pEYFP-N1-Pink1
Purpose: Transient expression of Pink1-YFP in mammalian cells
Depositing lab: Richard Youle. Publication: PINK1 is selectively stabilized on impaired mitochondria to activate Parkin. Narendra DP, Jin SM, Tanaka A, Suen DF, Gautier CA, Shen J, Cookson MR, Youle RJ. PLoS Biol. 2010 Jan 26;8(1):e1000298. doi: 10.1371/journal.pbio.1000298. PubMed 20126261.
Backbone
  Vector backbone: pEYFP-N1
  Backbone manufacturer: Clontech
  Backbone size w/o insert (bp): 4733
  Total vector size (bp): 6452
  Vector type: Mammalian Expression
Growth in bacteria
  Bacterial resistance: Kanamycin, 50 μg/mL
  Growth temperature: 37°C
  Growth strain: DH5alpha
  Copy number: High Copy
Gene/Insert
  Gene/Insert name: PTEN induced putative kinase 1 (alt name: PTEN induced putative kinase 1)
  Species: H. sapiens (human)
  Insert size (bp): 1745
  GenBank ID: NM_032409.2
  Entrez Gene: PINK1 (a.k.a. BRPK, PARK6)
  Promoter: CMV
  Tag / fusion protein: fluorescent tag EYFP (C terminal on backbone)
  Cloning method: Restriction Enzyme; 5′ cloning site HindIII (not destroyed); 3′ cloning site BamHI (not destroyed)
  Sequencing primers: 5′ GTC GTA ACA ACT CCG CCC; 3′ GTC CAG CTC GAC CAG GAT G
Terms and licenses: Academic/Nonprofit Terms; Industry Terms: Not Available to Industry
How to cite: pEYFP-N1-Pink1 was a gift from Richard Youle (Addgene plasmid # 101874 ; http://n2t.net/addgene:101874 ; RRID:Addgene_101874)
