[The description below was written by a language model from this plasmid's Addgene catalogue record and pLannotate feature annotations shown in this document.]
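Description:
pEYFP-N1-Pink1 is a 6.45 kb mammalian expression plasmid built on the Clontech pEYFP-N1 backbone and intended for transient expression of human PINK1 (PTEN-induced putative kinase 1, also known as PARK6) fused to a yellow fluorescent protein. The PINK1 coding sequence, about 1.7 kb, was inserted between the HindIII and BamHI sites of the multiple cloning site, both of which remain intact. This places it directly upstream of the backbone's mammalian codon-optimised EYFP, so the fluorescent tag sits at the C terminus of the kinase. Transcription is driven by the human cytomegalovirus immediate early enhancer and promoter and is terminated by the SV40 polyadenylation signal downstream of EYFP.

The plasmid replicates in E. coli at high copy from a pUC-type ColE1 origin and also carries an f1 origin for single-stranded DNA production. A single Tn5 aminoglycoside phosphotransferase gene (NeoR/KanR) serves as a dual-host marker. A bacterial bla promoter drives it for kanamycin selection in bacteria, and the adjacent SV40 enhancer/early promoter, with an HSV TK polyadenylation signal, allows G418 selection in mammalian cells if stable lines are wanted. The short large T antigen, ble and bGH poly(A) annotations are fragment matches in backbone sequence rather than functional elements. The depositor sequence and the repository's sequencing result are the same length and show the same features in the same order, differing only in where numbering begins. Going by the associated publication title, which concerns PINK1 stabilisation on impaired mitochondria and Parkin activation, the fusion is suited to imaging PINK1 localisation and abundance in live or fixed cells.
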