Features (pLannotate 1.2.2; 15 found; start..end, strand, type, name):
     61..364     +  enhancer       CMV enhancer: human cytomegalovirus immediate early enhancer
    365..568     +  promoter       CMV promoter: human cytomegalovirus (CMV) immediate early promoter
    591..627     +  misc_feature   MCS (fragment): multiple cloning site
    634..2376    +  CDS            PINK1: human PTEN-induced putative kinase 1, a mitochondria serine/threonine protein kinase
   2398..3117    +  CDS            EYFP: enhanced YFP mammalian codon-optimized
   3134..3217    +  CDS            large T antigen (fragment): large T antigen from SV40 (simian virus 40)
   3240..3361    +  polyA_signal   SV40 poly(A) signal: SV40 polyadenylation signal
   3395..3823    -  rep_origin     f1 ori (sequence partly withheld): f1 bacteriophage origin of replication; arrow indicates direction of (+) strand synthesis
   3850..3954    +  promoter       AmpR promoter: bla
   3956..4313    +  promoter       SV40 promoter: SV40 enhancer and early promoter
   4348..5142    +  CDS            NeoR/KanR: aminoglycoside phosphotransferase from Tn5; aph(3')-II (or nptII); confers resistance to neomycin, kanamycin, and G418 (Geneticin®)
   5163..5315    +  CDS            ble (fragment): BLE_KLEPN - Experimental evidence at protein level: Swiss-Prot protein existence level 1. Binding protein with a strong affinity to the bleomycin family of antibiotics. Binds to CL990; an antimitotic-antibiotic compound. From Klebsiella pneumoniae.
   5374..5421    +  polyA_signal   HSV TK poly(A) signal: herpes simplex virus thymidine kinase polyadenylation signal (Cole and Stacy, 1985)
   5512..5528    -  polyA_signal   bGH poly(A) signal (fragment): bovine growth hormone polyadenylation signal
   5750..6338    +  rep_origin     ori: high-copy-number ColE1/pMB1/pBR322/pUC origin of replication
>Addgene plasmid #101874 | pEYFP-N1-Pink1 | depositor full sequence | sequence record 192731 | pEYFP-N1-Pink1 sequence 6452 bps
TAGTTATTAATAGTAATCAATTACGGGGTCATTAGTTCATAGCCCATATATGGAGTTCCGCGTTACATAA
CTTACGGTAAATGGCCCGCCTGGCTGACCGCCCAACGACCCCCGCCCATTGACGTCAATAATGACGTATG
TTCCCATAGTAACGCCAATAGGGACTTTCCATTGACGTCAATGGGTGGAGTATTTACGGTAAACTGCCCA
CTTGGCAGTACATCAAGTGTATCATATGCCAAGTACGCCCCCTATTGACGTCAATGACGGTAAATGGCCC
GCCTGGCATTATGCCCAGTACATGACCTTATGGGACTTTCCTACTTGGCAGTACATCTACGTATTAGTCA
TCGCTATTACCATGGTGATGCGGTTTTGGCAGTACATCAATGGGCGTGGATAGCGGTTTGACTCACGGGG
ATTTCCAAGTCTCCACCCCATTGACGTCAATGGGAGTTTGTTTTGGCACCAAAATCAACGGGACTTTCCA
AAATGTCGTAACAACTCCGCCCCATTGACGCAAATGGGCGGTAGGCGTGTACGGTGGGAGGTCTATATAA
GCAGAGCTGGTTTAGTGAACCGTCAGATCCGCTAGCGCTACCGGACTCAGATCTCGAGCTCAAGCTTGCC
ACCATGGCGGTGCGACAGGCGCTGGGCCGCGGCCTGCAGCTGGGTCGAGCGCTGCTGCTGCGCTTCACGG
GCAAGCCCGGCCGGGCCTACGGCTTGGGGCGGCCGGGCCCGGCGGCGGGCTGTGTCCGCGGGGAGCGTCC
AGGCTGGGCCGCAGGACCGGGCGCGGAGCCTCGCAGGGTCGGGCTCGGGCTCCCTAACCGTCTCCGCTTC
TTCCGCCAGTCGGTGGCCGGGCTGGCGGCGCGGTTGCAGCGGCAGTTCGTGGTGCGGGCCTGGGGCTGCG
CGGGCCCTTGCGGCCGGGCAGTCTTTCTGGCCTTCGGGCTAGGGCTGGGCCTCATCGAGGAAAAACAGGC
GGAGAGCCGGCGGGCGGTCTCGGCCTGTCAGGAGATCCAGGCAATTTTTACCCAGAAAAGCAAGCCGGGG
CCTGACCCGTTGGACACGAGACGCTTGCAGGGCTTTCGGCTGGAGGAGTATCTGATAGGGCAGTCCATTG
GTAAGGGCTGCAGTGCTGCTGTGTATGAAGCCACCATGCCTACATTGCCCCAGAACCTGGAGGTGACAAA
GAGCACCGGGTTGCTTCCAGGGAGAGGCCCAGGTACCAGTGCACCAGGAGAAGGGCAGGAGCGAGCTCCG
GGGGCCCCTGCCTTCCCCTTGGCCATCAAGATGATGTGGAACATCTCGGCAGGTTCCTCCAGCGAAGCCA
TCTTGAACACAATGAGCCAGGAGCTGGTCCCAGCGAGCCGAGTGGCCTTGGCTGGGGAGTATGGAGCAGT
CACTTACAGAAAATCCAAGAGAGGTCCCAAGCAACTAGCCCCTCACCCCAACATCATCCGGGTTCTCCGC
GCCTTCACCTCTTCCGTGCCGCTGCTGCCAGGGGCCCTGGTCGACTACCCTGATGTGCTGCCCTCACGCC
TCCACCCTGAAGGCCTGGGCCATGGCCGGACGCTGTTCCTCGTTATGAAGAACTATCCCTGTACCCTGCG
CCAGTACCTTTGTGTGAACACACCCAGCCCCCGCCTCGCCGCCATGATGCTGCTGCAGCTGCTGGAAGGC
GTGGACCATCTGGTTCAACAGGGCATCGCGCACAGAGACCTGAAATCCGACAACATCCTTGTGGAGCTGG
ACCCAGACGGCTGCCCCTGGCTGGTGATCGCAGATTTTGGCTGCTGCCTGGCTGATGAGAGCATCGGCCT
GCAGTTGCCCTTCAGCAGCTGGTACGTGGATCGGGGCGGAAACGGCTGTCTGATGGCCCCAGAGGTGTCC
ACGGCCCGTCCTGGCCCCAGGGCAGTGATTGACTACAGCAAGGCTGATGCCTGGGCAGTGGGAGCCATCG
CCTATGAAATCTTCGGGCTTGTCAATCCCTTCTACGGCCAGGGCAAGGCCCACCTTGAAAGCCGCAGCTA
CCAAGAGGCTCAGCTACCTGCACTGCCCGAGTCAGTGCCTCCAGACGTGAGACAGTTGGTGAGGGCACTG
CTCCAGCGAGAGGCCAGCAAGAGACCATCTGCCCGAGTAGCCGCAAATGTGCTTCATCTAAGCCTCTGGG
GTGAACATATTCTAGCCCTGAAGAATCTGAAGTTAGACAAGATGGTTGGCTGGCTCCTCCAACAATCGGC
CGCCACTTTGTTGGCCAACAGGCTCACAGAGAAGTGTTGTGTGGAAACAAAAATGAAGATGCTCTTTCTG
GCTAACCTGGAGTGTGAAACGCTCTGCCAGGCAGCCCTCCTCCTCTGCTCATGGAGGGCAGCCCTGGGGG
ATCCACCGGTCGCCACCATGGTGAGCAAGGGCGAGGAGCTGTTCACCGGGGTGGTGCCCATCCTGGTCGA
GCTGGACGGCGACGTAAACGGCCACAAGTTCAGCGTGTCCGGCGAGGGCGAGGGCGATGCCACCTACGGC
AAGCTGACCCTGAAGTTCATCTGCACCACCGGCAAGCTGCCCGTGCCCTGGCCCACCCTCGTGACCACCT
TCGGCTACGGCCTGCAGTGCTTCGCCCGCTACCCCGACCACATGAAGCAGCACGACTTCTTCAAGTCCGC
CATGCCCGAAGGCTACGTCCAGGAGCGCACCATCTTCTTCAAGGACGACGGCAACTACAAGACCCGCGCC
GAGGTGAAGTTCGAGGGCGACACCCTGGTGAACCGCATCGAGCTGAAGGGCATCGACTTCAAGGAGGACG
GCAACATCCTGGGGCACAAGCTGGAGTACAACTACAACAGCCACAACGTCTATATCATGGCCGACAAGCA
GAAGAACGGCATCAAGGTGAACTTCAAGATCCGCCACAACATCGAGGACGGCAGCGTGCAGCTCGCCGAC
CACTACCAGCAGAACACCCCCATCGGCGACGGCCCCGTGCTGCTGCCCGACAACCACTACCTGAGCTACC
AGTCCGCCCTGAGCAAAGACCCCAACGAGAAGCGCGATCACATGGTCCTGCTGGAGTTCGTGACCGCCGC
CGGGATCACTCTCGGCATGGACGAGCTGTACAAGTAAAGCGGCCGCGACTCTAGATCATAATCAGCCATA
CCACATTTGTAGAGGTTTTACTTGCTTTAAAAAACCTCCCACACCTCCCCCTGAACCTGAAACATAAAAT
GAATGCAATTGTTGTTGTTAACTTGTTTATTGCAGCTTATAATGGTTACAAATAAAGCAATAGCATCACA
AATTTCACAAATAAAGCATTTTTTTCACTGCATTCTAGTTGTGGTTTGTCCAAACTCATCAATGTATCTT
AAGGCGTAAATTGTAAGCGTTAATATTTTGTTAAAATTCGCGTTAAATTTTTGTTAAATCAGCTCATTTT
TTAACCAATAGGCCGAAATCGGCAAAATCCCTTATAAATCAAAAGAATAGACCGAGATAGGGT
[37 nt withheld, positions 3494-3530]
AAAGAACGTGGACTCCAACGTCAAAGG
[49 nt withheld, positions 3558-3606]
T
[91 nt withheld, positions 3608-3698]
G
[124 nt withheld, positions 3700-3823]
CAGGTGGCACTTTTCGGGGAAATGTGCGCGGAACCCCTATTTGTTTATTTTTCTAAATACATTCAAATAT
GTATCCGCTCATGAGACAATAACCCTGATAAATGCTTCAATAATATTGAAAAAGGAAGAGTCCTGAGGCG
GAAAGAACCAGCTGTGGAATGTGTGTCAGTTAGGGTGTGGAAAGTCCCCAGGCTCCCCAGCAGGCAGAAG
TATGCAAAGCATGCATCTCAATTAGTCAGCAACCAGGTGTGGAAAGTCCCCAGGCTCCCCAGCAGGCAGA
AGTATGCAAAGCATGCATCTCAATTAGTCAGCAACCATAGTCCCGCCCCTAACTCCGCCCATCCCGCCCC
TAACTCCGCCCAGTTCCGCCCATTCTCCGCCCCATGGCTGACTAATTTTTTTTATTTATGCAGAGGCCGA
GGCCGCCTCGGCCTCTGAGCTATTCCAGAAGTAGTGAGGAGGCTTTTTTGGAGGCCTAGGCTTTTGCAAA
GATCGATCAAGAGACAGGATGAGGATCGTTTCGCATGATTGAACAAGATGGATTGCACGCAGGTTCTCCG
GCCGCTTGGGTGGAGAGGCTATTCGGCTATGACTGGGCACAACAGACAATCGGCTGCTCTGATGCCGCCG
TGTTCCGGCTGTCAGCGCAGGGGCGCCCGGTTCTTTTTGTCAAGACCGACCTGTCCGGTGCCCTGAATGA
ACTGCAAGACGAGGCAGCGCGGCTATCGTGGCTGGCCACGACGGGCGTTCCTTGCGCAGCTGTGCTCGAC
GTTGTCACTGAAGCGGGAAGGGACTGGCTGCTATTGGGCGAAGTGCCGGGGCAGGATCTCCTGTCATCTC
ACCTTGCTCCTGCCGAGAAAGTATCCATCATGGCTGATGCAATGCGGCGGCTGCATACGCTTGATCCGGC
TACCTGCCCATTCGACCACCAAGCGAAACATCGCATCGAGCGAGCACGTACTCGGATGGAAGCCGGTCTT
GTCGATCAGGATGATCTGGACGAAGAGCATCAGGGGCTCGCGCCAGCCGAACTGTTCGCCAGGCTCAAGG
CGAGCATGCCCGACGGCGAGGATCTCGTCGTGACCCATGGCGATGCCTGCTTGCCGAATATCATGGTGGA
AAATGGCCGCTTTTCTGGATTCATCGACTGTGGCCGGCTGGGTGTGGCGGACCGCTATCAGGACATAGCG
TTGGCTACCCGTGATATTGCTGAAGAGCTTGGCGGCGAATGGGCTGACCGCTTCCTCGTGCTTTACGGTA
TCGCCGCTCCCGATTCGCAGCGCATCGCCTTCTATCGCCTTCTTGACGAGTTCTTCTGAGCGGGACTCTG
GGGTTCGAAATGACCGACCAAGCGACGCCCAACCTGCCATCACGAGATTTCGATTCCACCGCCGCCTTCT
ATGAAAGGTTGGGCTTCGGAATCGTTTTCCGGGACGCCGGCTGGATGATCCTCCAGCGCGGGGATCTCAT
GCTGGAGTTCTTCGCCCACCCTAGGGGGAGGCTAACTGAAACACGGAAGGAGACAATACCGGAAGGAACC
CGCGCTATGACGGCAATAAAAAGACAGAATAAAACGCACGGTGTTGGGTCGTTTGTTCATAAACGCGGGG
TTCGGTCCCAGGGCTGGCACTCTGTCGATACCCCACCGAGACCCCATTGGGGCCAATACGCCCGCGTTTC
TTCCTTTTCCCCACCCCACCCCCCAAGTTCGGGTGAAGGCCCAGGGCTCGCAGCCAACGTCGGGGCGGCA
GGCCCTGCCATAGCCTCAGGTTACTCATATATACTTTAGATTGATTTAAAACTTCATTTTTAATTTAAAA
GGATCTAGGTGAAGATCCTTTTTGATAATCTCATGACCAAAATCCCTTAACGTGAGTTTTCGTTCCACTG
AGCGTCAGACCCCGTAGAAAAGATCAAAGGATCTTCTTGAGATCCTTTTTTTCTGCGCGTAATCTGCTGC
TTGCAAACAAAAAAACCACCGCTACCAGCGGTGGTTTGTTTGCCGGATCAAGAGCTACCAACTCTTTTTC
CGAAGGTAACTGGCTTCAGCAGAGCGCAGATACCAAATACTGTCCTTCTAGTGTAGCCGTAGTTAGGCCA
CCACTTCAAGAACTCTGTAGCACCGCCTACATACCTCGCTCTGCTAATCCTGTTACCAGTGGCTGCTGCC
AGTGGCGATAAGTCGTGTCTTACCGGGTTGGACTCAAGACGATAGTTACCGGATAAGGCGCAGCGGTCGG
GCTGAACGGGGGGTTCGTGCACACAGCCCAGCTTGGAGCGAACGACCTACACCGAACTGAGATACCTACA
GCGTGAGCTATGAGAAAGCGCCACGCTTCCCGAAGGGAGAAAGGCGGACAGGTATCCGGTAAGCGGCAGG
GTCGGAACAGGAGAGCGCACGAGGGAGCTTCCAGGGGGAAACGCCTGGTATCTTTATAGTCCTGTCGGGT
TTCGCCACCTCTGACTTGAGCGTCGATTTTTGTGATGCTCGTCAGGGGGGCGGAGCCTATGGAAAAACGC
CAGCAACGCGGCCTTTTTACGGTTCCTGGCCTTTTGCTGGCCTTTTGCTCACATGTTCTTTCCTGCGTTA
TCCCCTGATTCTGTGGATAACCGTATTACCGCCATGCAT
