Features (pLannotate 1.2.2; 15 found; start..end, strand, type, name):
   1578..2297    +  CDS            EYFP: enhanced YFP mammalian codon-optimized
   2314..2397    +  CDS            large T antigen (fragment): large T antigen from SV40 (simian virus 40)
   2420..2541    +  polyA_signal   SV40 poly(A) signal: SV40 polyadenylation signal
   2575..3003    -  rep_origin     f1 ori (sequence partly withheld): f1 bacteriophage origin of replication; arrow indicates direction of (+) strand synthesis
   3030..3134    +  promoter       AmpR promoter: bla
   3136..3493    +  promoter       SV40 promoter: SV40 enhancer and early promoter
   3528..4322    +  CDS            NeoR/KanR: aminoglycoside phosphotransferase from Tn5; aph(3')-II (or nptII); confers resistance to neomycin, kanamycin, and G418 (Geneticin®)
   4343..4495    +  CDS            ble (fragment): BLE_KLEPN - Experimental evidence at protein level: Swiss-Prot protein existence level 1. Binding protein with a strong affinity to the bleomycin family of antibiotics. Binds to CL990; an antimitotic-antibiotic compound. From Klebsiella pneumoniae.
   4554..4601    +  polyA_signal   HSV TK poly(A) signal: herpes simplex virus thymidine kinase polyadenylation signal (Cole and Stacy, 1985)
   4692..4708    -  polyA_signal   bGH poly(A) signal (fragment): bovine growth hormone polyadenylation signal
   4930..5518    +  rep_origin     ori: high-copy-number ColE1/pMB1/pBR322/pUC origin of replication
   5693..5996    +  enhancer       CMV enhancer: human cytomegalovirus immediate early enhancer
   5997..6200    +  promoter       CMV promoter: human cytomegalovirus (CMV) immediate early promoter
   6223..6259    +  misc_feature   MCS (fragment): multiple cloning site
   6266..1556    +  CDS            PINK1 (across the origin): human PTEN-induced putative kinase 1, a mitochondria serine/threonine protein kinase
>Addgene plasmid #101874 | pEYFP-N1-Pink1 | addgene full sequence | sequence record 194701 | Addgene NGS Result
TCCCTAACCGTCTCCGCTTCTTCCGCCAGTCGGTGGCCGGGCTGGCGGCGCGGTTGCAGCGGCAGTTCGT
GGTGCGGGCCTGGGGCTGCGCGGGCCCTTGCGGCCGGGCAGTCTTTCTGGCCTTCGGGCTAGGGCTGGGC
CTCATCGAGGAAAAACAGGCGGAGAGCCGGCGGGCGGTCTCGGCCTGTCAGGAGATCCAGGCAATTTTTA
CCCAGAAAAGCAAGCCGGGGCCTGACCCGTTGGACACGAGACGCTTGCAGGGCTTTCGGCTGGAGGAGTA
TCTGATAGGGCAGTCCATTGGTAAGGGCTGCAGTGCTGCTGTGTATGAAGCCACCATGCCTACATTGCCC
CAGAACCTGGAGGTGACAAAGAGCACCGGGTTGCTTCCAGGGAGAGGCCCAGGTACCAGTGCACCAGGAG
AAGGGCAGGAGCGAGCTCCGGGGGCCCCTGCCTTCCCCTTGGCCATCAAGATGATGTGGAACATCTCGGC
AGGTTCCTCCAGCGAAGCCATCTTGAACACAATGAGCCAGGAGCTGGTCCCAGCGAGCCGAGTGGCCTTG
GCTGGGGAGTATGGAGCAGTCACTTACAGAAAATCCAAGAGAGGTCCCAAGCAACTAGCCCCTCACCCCA
ACATCATCCGGGTTCTCCGCGCCTTCACCTCTTCCGTGCCGCTGCTGCCAGGGGCCCTGGTCGACTACCC
TGATGTGCTGCCCTCACGCCTCCACCCTGAAGGCCTGGGCCATGGCCGGACGCTGTTCCTCGTTATGAAG
AACTATCCCTGTACCCTGCGCCAGTACCTTTGTGTGAACACACCCAGCCCCCGCCTCGCCGCCATGATGC
TGCTGCAGCTGCTGGAAGGCGTGGACCATCTGGTTCAACAGGGCATCGCGCACAGAGACCTGAAATCCGA
CAACATCCTTGTGGAGCTGGACCCAGACGGCTGCCCCTGGCTGGTGATCGCAGATTTTGGCTGCTGCCTG
GCTGATGAGAGCATCGGCCTGCAGTTGCCCTTCAGCAGCTGGTACGTGGATCGGGGCGGAAACGGCTGTC
TGATGGCCCCAGAGGTGTCCACGGCCCGTCCTGGCCCCAGGGCAGTGATTGACTACAGCAAGGCTGATGC
CTGGGCAGTGGGAGCCATCGCCTATGAAATCTTCGGGCTTGTCAATCCCTTCTACGGCCAGGGCAAGGCC
CACCTTGAAAGCCGCAGCTACCAAGAGGCTCAGCTACCTGCACTGCCCGAGTCAGTGCCTCCAGACGTGA
GACAGTTGGTGAGGGCACTGCTCCAGCGAGAGGCCAGCAAGAGACCATCTGCCCGAGTAGCCGCAAATGT
GCTTCATCTAAGCCTCTGGGGTGAACATATTCTAGCCCTGAAGAATCTGAAGTTAGACAAGATGGTTGGC
TGGCTCCTCCAACAATCGGCCGCCACTTTGTTGGCCAACAGGCTCACAGAGAAGTGTTGTGTGGAAACAA
AAATGAAGATGCTCTTTCTGGCTAACCTGGAGTGTGAAACGCTCTGCCAGGCAGCCCTCCTCCTCTGCTC
ATGGAGGGCAGCCCTGGGGGATCCACCGGTCGCCACCATGGTGAGCAAGGGCGAGGAGCTGTTCACCGGG
GTGGTGCCCATCCTGGTCGAGCTGGACGGCGACGTAAACGGCCACAAGTTCAGCGTGTCCGGCGAGGGCG
AGGGCGATGCCACCTACGGCAAGCTGACCCTGAAGTTCATCTGCACCACCGGCAAGCTGCCCGTGCCCTG
GCCCACCCTCGTGACCACCTTCGGCTACGGCCTGCAGTGCTTCGCCCGCTACCCCGACCACATGAAGCAG
CACGACTTCTTCAAGTCCGCCATGCCCGAAGGCTACGTCCAGGAGCGCACCATCTTCTTCAAGGACGACG
GCAACTACAAGACCCGCGCCGAGGTGAAGTTCGAGGGCGACACCCTGGTGAACCGCATCGAGCTGAAGGG
CATCGACTTCAAGGAGGACGGCAACATCCTGGGGCACAAGCTGGAGTACAACTACAACAGCCACAACGTC
TATATCATGGCCGACAAGCAGAAGAACGGCATCAAGGTGAACTTCAAGATCCGCCACAACATCGAGGACG
GCAGCGTGCAGCTCGCCGACCACTACCAGCAGAACACCCCCATCGGCGACGGCCCCGTGCTGCTGCCCGA
CAACCACTACCTGAGCTACCAGTCCGCCCTGAGCAAAGACCCCAACGAGAAGCGCGATCACATGGTCCTG
CTGGAGTTCGTGACCGCCGCCGGGATCACTCTCGGCATGGACGAGCTGTACAAGTAAAGCGGCCGCGACT
CTAGATCATAATCAGCCATACCACATTTGTAGAGGTTTTACTTGCTTTAAAAAACCTCCCACACCTCCCC
CTGAACCTGAAACATAAAATGAATGCAATTGTTGTTGTTAACTTGTTTATTGCAGCTTATAATGGTTACA
AATAAAGCAATAGCATCACAAATTTCACAAATAAAGCATTTTTTTCACTGCATTCTAGTTGTGGTTTGTC
CAAACTCATCAATGTATCTTAAGGCGTAAATTGTAAGCGTTAATATTTTGTTAAAATTCGCGTTAAATTT
TTGTTAAATCAGCTCATTTTTTAACCAATAGGCCGAAATCGGCAAAATCCCTTATAAATCAAAAGAATAG
ACCGAGATAGGGT
[37 nt withheld, positions 2674-2710]
AAAGAACGTGGACTCCAACGTCAAAGG
[49 nt withheld, positions 2738-2786]
T
[91 nt withheld, positions 2788-2878]
G
[124 nt withheld, positions 2880-3003]
CAGGTGGCACTTTTCGGGGAAATGTGCGCGGAACCCCTATTTGTTTATTTTTCTAAATACATTCAAATAT
GTATCCGCTCATGAGACAATAACCCTGATAAATGCTTCAATAATATTGAAAAAGGAAGAGTCCTGAGGCG
GAAAGAACCAGCTGTGGAATGTGTGTCAGTTAGGGTGTGGAAAGTCCCCAGGCTCCCCAGCAGGCAGAAG
TATGCAAAGCATGCATCTCAATTAGTCAGCAACCAGGTGTGGAAAGTCCCCAGGCTCCCCAGCAGGCAGA
AGTATGCAAAGCATGCATCTCAATTAGTCAGCAACCATAGTCCCGCCCCTAACTCCGCCCATCCCGCCCC
TAACTCCGCCCAGTTCCGCCCATTCTCCGCCCCATGGCTGACTAATTTTTTTTATTTATGCAGAGGCCGA
GGCCGCCTCGGCCTCTGAGCTATTCCAGAAGTAGTGAGGAGGCTTTTTTGGAGGCCTAGGCTTTTGCAAA
GATCGATCAAGAGACAGGATGAGGATCGTTTCGCATGATTGAACAAGATGGATTGCACGCAGGTTCTCCG
GCCGCTTGGGTGGAGAGGCTATTCGGCTATGACTGGGCACAACAGACAATCGGCTGCTCTGATGCCGCCG
TGTTCCGGCTGTCAGCGCAGGGGCGCCCGGTTCTTTTTGTCAAGACCGACCTGTCCGGTGCCCTGAATGA
ACTGCAAGACGAGGCAGCGCGGCTATCGTGGCTGGCCACGACGGGCGTTCCTTGCGCAGCTGTGCTCGAC
GTTGTCACTGAAGCGGGAAGGGACTGGCTGCTATTGGGCGAAGTGCCGGGGCAGGATCTCCTGTCATCTC
ACCTTGCTCCTGCCGAGAAAGTATCCATCATGGCTGATGCAATGCGGCGGCTGCATACGCTTGATCCGGC
TACCTGCCCATTCGACCACCAAGCGAAACATCGCATCGAGCGAGCACGTACTCGGATGGAAGCCGGTCTT
GTCGATCAGGATGATCTGGACGAAGAGCATCAGGGGCTCGCGCCAGCCGAACTGTTCGCCAGGCTCAAGG
CGAGCATGCCCGACGGCGAGGATCTCGTCGTGACCCATGGCGATGCCTGCTTGCCGAATATCATGGTGGA
AAATGGCCGCTTTTCTGGATTCATCGACTGTGGCCGGCTGGGTGTGGCGGACCGCTATCAGGACATAGCG
TTGGCTACCCGTGATATTGCTGAAGAGCTTGGCGGCGAATGGGCTGACCGCTTCCTCGTGCTTTACGGTA
TCGCCGCTCCCGATTCGCAGCGCATCGCCTTCTATCGCCTTCTTGACGAGTTCTTCTGAGCGGGACTCTG
GGGTTCGAAATGACCGACCAAGCGACGCCCAACCTGCCATCACGAGATTTCGATTCCACCGCCGCCTTCT
ATGAAAGGTTGGGCTTCGGAATCGTTTTCCGGGACGCCGGCTGGATGATCCTCCAGCGCGGGGATCTCAT
GCTGGAGTTCTTCGCCCACCCTAGGGGGAGGCTAACTGAAACACGGAAGGAGACAATACCGGAAGGAACC
CGCGCTATGACGGCAATAAAAAGACAGAATAAAACGCACGGTGTTGGGTCGTTTGTTCATAAACGCGGGG
TTCGGTCCCAGGGCTGGCACTCTGTCGATACCCCACCGAGACCCCATTGGGGCCAATACGCCCGCGTTTC
TTCCTTTTCCCCACCCCACCCCCCAAGTTCGGGTGAAGGCCCAGGGCTCGCAGCCAACGTCGGGGCGGCA
GGCCCTGCCATAGCCTCAGGTTACTCATATATACTTTAGATTGATTTAAAACTTCATTTTTAATTTAAAA
GGATCTAGGTGAAGATCCTTTTTGATAATCTCATGACCAAAATCCCTTAACGTGAGTTTTCGTTCCACTG
AGCGTCAGACCCCGTAGAAAAGATCAAAGGATCTTCTTGAGATCCTTTTTTTCTGCGCGTAATCTGCTGC
TTGCAAACAAAAAAACCACCGCTACCAGCGGTGGTTTGTTTGCCGGATCAAGAGCTACCAACTCTTTTTC
CGAAGGTAACTGGCTTCAGCAGAGCGCAGATACCAAATACTGTTCTTCTAGTGTAGCCGTAGTTAGGCCA
CCACTTCAAGAACTCTGTAGCACCGCCTACATACCTCGCTCTGCTAATCCTGTTACCAGTGGCTGCTGCC
AGTGGCGATAAGTCGTGTCTTACCGGGTTGGACTCAAGACGATAGTTACCGGATAAGGCGCAGCGGTCGG
GCTGAACGGGGGGTTCGTGCACACAGCCCAGCTTGGAGCGAACGACCTACACCGAACTGAGATACCTACA
GCGTGAGCTATGAGAAAGCGCCACGCTTCCCGAAGGGAGAAAGGCGGACAGGTATCCGGTAAGCGGCAGG
GTCGGAACAGGAGAGCGCACGAGGGAGCTTCCAGGGGGAAACGCCTGGTATCTTTATAGTCCTGTCGGGT
TTCGCCACCTCTGACTTGAGCGTCGATTTTTGTGATGCTCGTCAGGGGGGCGGAGCCTATGGAAAAACGC
CAGCAACGCGGCCTTTTTACGGTTCCTGGCCTTTTGCTGGCCTTTTGCTCACATGTTCTTTCCTGCGTTA
TCCCCTGATTCTGTGGATAACCGTATTACCGCCATGCATTAGTTATTAATAGTAATCAATTACGGGGTCA
TTAGTTCATAGCCCATATATGGAGTTCCGCGTTACATAACTTACGGTAAATGGCCCGCCTGGCTGACCGC
CCAACGACCCCCGCCCATTGACGTCAATAATGACGTATGTTCCCATAGTAACGCCAATAGGGACTTTCCA
TTGACGTCAATGGGTGGAGTATTTACGGTAAACTGCCCACTTGGCAGTACATCAAGTGTATCATATGCCA
AGTACGCCCCCTATTGACGTCAATGACGGTAAATGGCCCGCCTGGCATTATGCCCAGTACATGACCTTAT
GGGACTTTCCTACTTGGCAGTACATCTACGTATTAGTCATCGCTATTACCATGGTGATGCGGTTTTGGCA
GTACATCAATGGGCGTGGATAGCGGTTTGACTCACGGGGATTTCCAAGTCTCCACCCCATTGACGTCAAT
GGGAGTTTGTTTTGGCACCAAAATCAACGGGACTTTCCAAAATGTCGTAACAACTCCGCCCCATTGACGC
AAATGGGCGGTAGGCGTGTACGGTGGGAGGTCTATATAAGCAGAGCTGGTTTAGTGAACCGTCAGATCCG
CTAGCGCTACCGGACTCAGATCTCGAGCTCAAGCTTGCCACCATGGCGGTGCGACAGGCGCTGGGCCGCG
GCCTGCAGCTGGGTCGAGCGCTGCTGCTGCGCTTCACGGGCAAGCCCGGCCGGGCCTACGGCTTGGGGCG
GCCGGGCCCGGCGGCGGGCTGTGTCCGCGGGGAGCGTCCAGGCTGGGCCGCAGGACCGGGCGCGGAGCCT
CGCAGGGTCGGGCTCGGGC
